Addgene plasmid #203342: pML15
Purpose: SR latch circuit on pLW555 backbone: PTet-A1, PTac-P2
Depositing lab: Lauren Andrews. Depositing organization: University of Massachusetts, Amherst. Publication: Algorithmic Programming of Sequential Logic and Genetic Circuits for Recording Biochemical Concentration in a Probiotic Bacterium. Lebovich M, Zeng M, Andrews LB. ACS Synth Biol. 2023 Aug 15. doi: 10.1021/acssynbio.3c00232. PubMed 37581922.
Backbone
  Vector backbone: pLW555
  Backbone size w/o insert (bp): 5600
  Total vector size (bp): 6981
Growth in bacteria
  Bacterial resistance: Kanamycin, 50 μg/mL
  Growth temperature: 37°C
  Growth strain: DH5alpha
  Copy number: Low Copy
Gene/Insert 1
  Gene/Insert name: amtR
  Insert size (bp): 668
  Promoter: PPhlF and PTet
  Cloning method: Unknown
  Sequencing primers: 5′ TGGCTCATAACACCCCTTG
Gene/Insert 2
  Gene/Insert name: phlF
  Insert size (bp): 603
  Promoter: PTac and PAmtR
  Cloning method: Unknown
  Sequencing primers: 5′ CTGGAACTGATTAAACAGGCAGATG
Terms and licenses: Academic/Nonprofit Terms; Industry Terms: Not Available to Industry
How to cite: pML15 was a gift from Lauren Andrews (Addgene plasmid # 203342 ; http://n2t.net/addgene:203342 ; RRID:Addgene_203342)
