[The description below was written by a language model from this plasmid's Addgene catalogue record and pLannotate feature annotations shown in this document.]
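Description:
pML15 is a bacterial genetic-circuit plasmid built on the pLW555 backbone (about 7 kb in total) that encodes a set-reset (SR) latch, a sequential-logic memory element. It replicates from a p15A origin, is listed as low copy, and is selected with kanamycin through an aph(3')-Ia KanR gene. It is propagated in DH5alpha, and the associated work concerns programming circuits to record biochemical concentrations in a probiotic bacterium.

The latch consists of two repressor genes that cross-inhibit one another. amtR is driven by tandem PPhlF and PTet promoters, while phlF is driven by PTac and PAmtR. Each repressor therefore shuts off the promoter feeding the other, which creates two stable states. The PTet and PTac inputs act as the set and reset signals that flip the circuit from one state to the other. The feature table supports this layout: a tet operator region followed by a hammerhead ribozyme lies upstream of one unannotated gap, and a tac promoter with a symmetric lac operator and a second hammerhead ribozyme lies upstream of another. These gaps are presumably where amtR and phlF sit, although the annotation tool did not identify either coding sequence. The ribozymes probably serve as insulators that cleave the 5' leader, making expression independent of which promoter initiated the transcript.

The backbone also carries a sensor module with lacI under its own promoter, tetR and a partial araC match. LacI and TetR make the tac and tet inputs responsive to IPTG and to tetracycline-class inducers. No reporter gene is annotated or listed, so the readout is presumably supplied elsewhere. Short hits to RSF ori, bom, TcR and the H1 promoter look like fragmentary matches rather than functional parts.
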