Features (pLannotate 1.2.2; 19 found; start..end, strand, type, name):
     95..113     +  promoter       J23119(SpeI) promoter (fragment): bacterial promoter (Registry of Standard Biological Parts BBa J23119) modified to end with an SpeI site
    150..987     +  CDS            araC (fragment): L-arabinose regulatory protein; araC
   1054..1127    +  promoter       lacI promoter (fragment): lacI
   1128..2207    +  CDS            lacI: LACI_ECOLI - Experimental evidence at protein level: Swiss-Prot protein existence level 1. Repressor of the lactose operon. Binds allolactose as an inducer. From Escherichia coli (strain K12).
   2229..2849    +  CDS            tetR: TETR2_ECOLX - Experimental evidence at protein level: Swiss-Prot protein existence level 1. TetR is the repressor of the tetracycline resistance element; its N-terminal region forms a helix-turn-helix structure and binds DNA. Binding of tetracycline to TetR reduces the repressor affinity for the tetracycline resistance gene (tetA) promoter operator sites. From Escherichia coli.
   2945..2963    -  promoter       tet promoter (fragment): E. coli promoter for tetracycline efflux protein gene
   2973..3093    +  CDS            TcR (fragment): tetracycline efflux protein; tet; confers resistance to tetracycline
   3112..3134    -  rep_origin     RSF ori (fragment): Plasmids containing the RSF 1030 origin of replication can be propagated in E. coli cells that contain additional plasmids with compatible origins.
   3151..3177    +  misc_feature   bom (fragment): basis of mobility region from pBR322
   3276..3331    -  rep_origin     RSF ori (fragment): Plasmids containing the RSF 1030 origin of replication can be propagated in E. coli cells that contain additional plasmids with compatible origins.
   3419..3964    -  rep_origin     p15A ori: Plasmids containing the medium-copy-number p15A origin of replication can be propagated in E. coli cells that contain a second plasmid with the ColE1 origin.
   4053..4868    -  CDS            KanR: aminoglycoside phosphotransferase; aph(3')-Ia; confers resistance to kanamycin in bacteria or G418 (Geneticin®) in eukaryotes
   5120..5138    +  protein_bind   tet operator: tetO; bacterial operator O2 for the tetR and tetA genes tetracycline repressor TetR
   5144..5163    +  promoter       H1-2O2 promoter (fragment): doxycycline-inducible variant of the human H1 RNA promoter (Henriksen et al., 2007)
   5176..5230    +  ncRNA          Hammerhead 3 (fragment): Accession: RF00008 - Hammerhead ribozyme (type III)
   6095..6123    +  promoter       tac promoter: strong E. coli promoter; hybrid between the trp and lac UV5 promoters
   6129..6148    -  protein_bind   lac operator (symmetric): The lac repressor binds to the lac operator to inhibit transcription in E. coli. This inhibition can be relieved by adding lactose or isopropyl-β-D-thiogalactopyranoside (IPTG). The symmetric lac operator was optimized for tight binding of lac repressor. lac repressor encoded by lacI
   6217..6272    +  ncRNA          Hammerhead 3: Accession: RF00008 - Hammerhead ribozyme (type III)
   6911..6979    +  ncRNA          Thr leader (fragment): Accession: RF00506 - Threonine operon leader
>Addgene plasmid #203342 | pML15 | addgene full sequence | sequence record 400056 | Addgene NGS Result
CGACCAAAGGAGGTAAGTGATGCCATTGCCTCTGAAAGGGGTAAGACGCCTTCTGAATTGTGCAGCTTAA
TGGTCACCATATATCAAGTTTACGGCTAGCTCAGTCCTAGGTACTATGCTAGCTACTAGAGAAAGAGGAG
AAATACTAGATGGCTGAAGCGCAAAATGATCCCCTGCTGCCGGGATACTCGTTTAATGCCCATCTGGTGG
CGGGTTTAACGCCGATTGAGGCCAACGGTTATCTCGATTTTTTTATCGACCGACCGCTGGGAATGAAAGG
TTATATTCTCAATCTCACCATTCGCGGTCAGGGGGTGGTGAAAAATCAGGGACGAGAATTTGTTTGCCGA
CCGGGTGATATTTTGCTGTTCCCGCCAGGAGAGATTCATCACTACGGTCGTCATCCGGAGGCTCGCGAAT
GGTATCACCAGTGGGTTTACTTTCGTCCGCGCGCCTACTGGCATGAATGGCTTAACTGGCCGTCAATATT
TGCCAATACGGGGTTCTTTCGCCCGGATGAAGCGCACCAGCCGCATTTCAGCGACCTGTTTGGGCAAATC
ATTAACGCCGGGCAAGGGGAAGGGCGCTATTCGGAGCTGCTGGCGATAAATCTGCTTGAGCAATTGTTAC
TGCGGCGCATGGAAGCGATTAACGAGTCGCTCCATCCACCGATGGATAATCGGGTACGCGAGGCTTGTCA
GTACATCAGCGATCACCTGGCAGACAGCAATTTTGATATCGCCAGCGTCGCACAGCATGTTTGCTTGTCG
CCGTCGCGTCTGTCACATCTTTTCCGCCAGCAGTTAGGGATTAGCGTCTTAAGCTGGCGCGAGGACCAAC
GTATCAGCCAGGCGAAGCTGCTTTTGAGCACCACCCGGATGCCTATCGCCACCGTCGGTCGCAATGTTGG
TTTTGACGATCAACTCTATTTCTCGCGGGTATTTAAAAAATGCACCGGGGCCAGCCCGAGCGAGTTCCGT
GCCGGTTAATAACCAATTATTGAAGGCCGCTAACGCAGCCTTTTTTTGTTTCTGGTCTCCCAATGGCGGC
GCGCCATCGAATGGCGCAAAACCTTTCGCGGTATGGCATGATAGCGCCCGGAAGAGAGTCAATTCAGGGT
GGTGAATATGAAACCAGTAACGTTATACGATGTCGCAGAGTATGCCGGTGTCTCTTATCAGACCGTTTCC
CGCGTGGTGAACCAGGCCAGCCACGTTTCTGCGAAAACGCGGGAAAAAGTGGAAGCGGCGATGGCGGAGC
TGAATTACATTCCCAACCGCGTGGCACAACAACTGGCGGGCAAACAGTCGTTGCTGATTGGCGTTGCCAC
CTCCAGTCTGGCCCTGCACGCGCCGTCGCAAATTGTCGCGGCGATTAAATCTCGCGCCGATCAACTGGGT
GCCAGCGTGGTGGTGTCGATGGTAGAACGAAGCGGCGTCGAAGCCTGTAAAGCGGCGGTGCACAATCTTC
TCGCGCAACGCGTCAGTGGGCTGATCATTAACTATCCGCTGGATGACCAGGATGCCATTGCTGTGGAAGC
TGCCTGCACTAATGTTCCGGCGTTATTTCTTGATGTCTCTGACCAGACACCCATCAACAGTATTATTTTC
TCCCATGAGGACGGTACGCGACTGGGCGTGGAGCATCTGGTCGCATTGGGTCACCAGCAAATCGCGCTGT
TAGCGGGCCCATTAAGTTCTGTCTCGGCGCGTCTGCGTCTGGCTGGCTGGCATAAATATCTCACTCGCAA
TCAAATTCAGCCGATAGCGGAACGGGAAGGCGACTGGAGTGCCATGTCCGGTTTTCAACAAACCATGCAA
ATGCTGAATGAGGGCATCGTTCCCACTGCGATGCTGGTTGCCAACGATCAGATGGCGCTGGGCGCAATGC
GCGCCATTACCGAGTCCGGGCTGCGCGTTGGTGCGGATATCTCGGTAGTGGGATACGACGATACCGAAGA
TAGCTCATGTTATATCCCGCCGTTAACCACCATCAAACAGGATTTTCGCCTGCTGGGGCAAACCAGCGTG
GACCGCTTGCTGCAACTCTCTCAGGGCCAGGCGGTGAAGGGCAATCAGCTGTTGCCAGTCTCACTGGTGA
AAAGAAAAACCACCCTGGCGCCCAATACGCAAACCGCCTCTCCCCGCGCGTTGGCCGATTCATTAATGCA
GCTGGCACGACAGGTTTCCCGACTGGAAAGCGGGCAGTGACAATCCAGGAGGAAAAAAATGTCCAGATTA
GATAAAAGTAAAGTGATTAACAGCGCATTAGAGCTGCTTAATGAGGTCGGAATCGAAGGTTTAACAACCC
GTAAACTCGCCCAGAAGCTAGGTGTAGAGCAGCCTACATTGTATTGGCATGTAAAAAATAAGCGGGCTTT
GCTCGACGCCTTAGCCATTGAGATGTTAGATAGGCACCATACTCACTTTTGCCCTTTAGAAGGGGAAAGC
TGGCAAGATTTTTTACGTAATAACGCTAAAAGTTTTAGATGTGCTTTACTAAGTCATCGCGATGGAGCAA
AAGTACATTTAGGTACACGGCCTACAGAAAAACAGTATGAAACTCTCGAAAATCAATTAGCCTTTTTATG
CCAACAAGGTTTTTCACTAGAGAATGCATTATATGCACTCAGCGCTGTGGGGCATTTTACTTTAGGTTGC
GTATTGGAAGATCAAGAGCATCAAGTCGCTAAAGAAGAAAGGGAAACACCTACTACTGATAGTATGCCGC
CATTATTACGACAAGCTATCGAATTATTTGATCACCAAGGTGCAGAGCCAGCCTTCTTATTCGGCCTTGA
ATTGATCATATGCGGATTAGAAAAACAACTTAAATGTGAAAGTGGGTCCTAATAATTGGTAACGAATCAG
ACAATTGACGGCTCGAGGGAGTAGCATAGGGTTTGCAGAATCCCTGCTTCGTCCATTTGACAGGCACATT
ATGCATCGATGATAAGCTGTCAAACATGAGCAGATCCTCTACGCCGGACGCATCGTGGCCGGCATCACCG
GCGCCACAGGTGCGGTTGCTGGCGCCTATATCGCCGACATCACCGATGGGGAAGATCGGGCTCGCCACTT
CGGGCTCATGAGCAAATATTTTATCTGAGGTGCTTCCTCGCTCACTGACTCGCTGCACGAGGCAGACCTC
AGCGCTAGCGGAGTGTATACTGGCTTACTATGTTGGCACTGATGAGGGTGTCAGTGAAGTGCTTCATGTG
GCAGGAGAAAAAAGGCTGCACCGGTGCGTCAGCAGAATATGTGATACAGGATATATTCCGCTTCCTCGCT
CACTGACTCGCTACGCTCGGTCGTTCGACTGCGGCGAGCGGAAATGGCTTACGAACGGGGCGGAGATTTC
CCGGAAGATGCCAGGAAGATACTTAACAGGGAAGTGAGAGGGCCGCGGCAAAGCCGTTTTTCCATAGGCT
CCGCCCCCCTGACAAGCATCACGAAATCTGACGCTCAAATCAGTGGTGGCGAAACCCGACAGGACTATAA
AGATACCAGGCGTTTCCCCCTGGCGGCTCCCTCGTGCGCTCTCCTGTTCCTGCCTTTCGGTTTACCGGTG
TCATTCCGCTGTTATGGCCGCGTTTGTCTCATTCCACGCCTGACACTCAGTTCCGGGTAGGCAGTTCGCT
CCAAGCTGGACTGTATGCACGAACCCCCCGTTCAGTCCGACCGCTGCGCCTTATCCGGTAACTATCGTCT
TGAGTCCAACCCGGAAAGACATGCAAAAGCACCACTGGCAGCAGCCACTGGTAATTGATTTAGAGGAGTT
AGTCTTGAAGTCATGCGCCGGTTAAGGCTAAACTGAAAGGACAAGTTTTGGTGACTGCGCTCCTCCAAGC
CAGTTACCTCGGTTCAAAGAGTTGGTAGCTCAGAGAACCTTCGAAAAACCGCCCTGCAAGGCGGTTTTTT
CGTTTTCAGAGCAAGAGATTACGCGCAGACCAAAACGATCTCAAGAAGATCATCTTATTAAGGGGTCTGA
CGCTCAGTGGAACGAAAAATCAATCTAAAGTATATATGAGTAAACTTGGTCTGACAGTTACCTTAGAAAA
ACTCATCGAGCATCAAATGAAACTGCAATTTATTCATATCAGGATTATCAATACCATATTTTTGAAAAAG
CCGTTTCTGTAATGAAGGAGAAAACTCACCGAGGCAGTTCCATAGGATGGCAAGATCCTGGTATCGGTCT
GCGATTCCGACTCGTCCAACATCAATACAACCTATTAATTTCCCCTCGTCAAAAATAAGGTTATCAAGTG
AGAAATCACCATGAGTGACGACTGAATCCGGTGAGAATGGCAAAAGCTTATGCATTTCTTTCCAGACTTG
TTCAACAGGCCAGCCATTACGCTCGTCATCAAAATCACTCGCATCAACCAAACCGTTATTCATTCGTGAT
TGCGCCTGAGCGAGACGAAATACGCGATCGCTGTTAAAAGGACAATTACAAACAGGAATCGAATGCAACC
GGCGCAGGAACACTGCCAGCGCATCAACAATATTTTCACCTGAATCAGGATATTCTTCTAATACCTGGAA
TGCTGTTTTCCCGGGGATCGCAGTGGTGAGTAACCATGCATCATCAGGAGTACGGATAAAATGCTTGATG
GTCGGAAGAGGCATAAATTCCGTCAGCCAGTTTAGTCTGACCATCTCATCTGTAACATCATTGGCAACGC
TACCTTTGCCATGTTTCAGAAACAACTCTGGCGCATCGGGCTTCCCATACAATCGATAGATTGTCGCACC
TGATTGCCCGACATTATCGCGAGCCCATTTATACCCATATAAATCAGCATCCATGTTGGAATTTAATCGC
GGCCTGGAGCAAGACGTTTCCCGTTGAATATGGCTCATAACACCCCTTGTATTACTGTTTATGTAAGCAG
ACAGTTTTATTGTTCATGATGATATATTTTTATCTTGTGCAATGTACATCAGAGATTTTGAGACACAACC
AATTATTGAAGGCCTCCCTAACGGGGGGCCTTTTTTTGTTTCTGGTCTCCCGCTTGGAGCGACGTACGGT
GGAATCTGATTCGTTACCAATTGACATGATACGAAACGTACCGTATCGTTAAGGTTACGTACTCCACCGT
TGGCTTTTTTCCCTATCAGTGATAGAGATTGACATCCCTATCAGTGATAGAGATAATGAGCACCTGAGGG
TGTCTCAAGGTGCGTACCTTGACTGATGAGTCCGAAAGGACGAAACACCCCTCTACAAATAATTTTGTTT
AAAATGTTCCCTAATAATCAGCAAAGAGGTTACTAGATGGCAGGCGCAGTTGGTCGTCCGCGTCGTAGTG
CACCGCGTCGTGCAGGTAAAAATCCGCGTGAAGAAATTCTGGATGCAAGCGCAGAACTGTTTACCCGTCA
GGGTTTTGCAACCACCAGTACCCATCAGATTGCAGATGCAGTTGGTATTCGTCAGGCAAGCCTGTATTAT
CATTTTCCGAGCAAAACCGAAATCTTTCTGACCCTGCTGAAAAGCACCGTTGAACCGAGCACCGTTCTGG
CAGAAGATCTGAGCACCCTGGATGCAGGTCCGGAAATGCGTCTGTGGGCAATTGTTGCAAGCGAAGTTCG
TCTGCTGCTGAGCACCAAATGGAATGTTGGTCGTCTGTATCAGCTGCCGATTGTTGGTAGCGAAGAATTT
GCAGAATATCATAGCCAGCGTGAAGCACTGACCAATGTTTTTCGTGATCTGGCAACCGAAATTGTTGGTG
ATGATCCGCGTGCAGAACTGCCGTTTCATATTACCATGAGCGTTATTGAAATGCGTCGCAATGATGGTAA
AATTCCGAGTCCGCTGAGCGCAGATAGCCTGCCGGAAACCGCAATTATGCTGGCAGATGCAAGCCTGGCA
GTTCTGGGTGCACCGCTGCCTGCAGATCGTGTTGAAAAAACCCTGGAACTGATTAAACAGGCAGATGCAA
AATAACTCGGTACCAAAGACGAACAATAAGACGCTGAAAAGCGTCTTTTTTCGTTTTGGTCCAGGTTAAG
GACGATTATGGACAGCGGGGGGGCCACGAGCCTTTGAGTGTCTGCGCTTCAGAGGAGAACGATCGTTGGC
TGTGTTGACAATTAATCATCGGCTCGTATAATGTGTGGAATTGTGAGCGCTCACAATTTACGCTTGTCCA
ACCAAATGATTCGTTACCAATTGACAGTTTCTATCGATCTATAGATAATGCTAGCCTGAGCGGTCAACGC
ATGTGCTTTGCGTTCTGATGAGACAGTGATGTCGAAACCGCCTCTACAAATAATTTTGTTTAAGGAGCTA
TGGACTATGTTTGAAAGGCTGAAATACTAGATGGCACGTACCCCGAGCCGTAGCAGCATTGGTAGCCTGC
GTAGTCCGCATACCCATAAAGCAATTCTGACCAGCACCATTGAAATCCTGAAAGAATGTGGTTATAGCGG
TCTGAGCATTGAAAGCGTTGCACGTCGTGCCGGTGCAAGCAAACCGACCATTTATCGTTGGTGGACCAAT
AAAGCAGCACTGATTGCCGAAGTGTATGAAAATGAAAGCGAACAGGTGCGTAAATTTCCGGATCTGGGTA
GCTTTAAAGCCGATCTGGATTTTCTGCTGCGTAATCTGTGGAAAGTTTGGCGTGAAACCATTTGTGGTGA
AGCATTTCGTTGTGTTATTGCAGAAGCACAGCTGGACCCTGCAACCCTGACCCAGCTGAAAGATCAGTTT
ATGGAACGTCGTCGTGAGATGCCGAAAAAACTGGTTGAAAATGCCATTAGCAATGGTGAACTGCCGAAAG
ATACCAATCGTGAACTGCTGCTGGATATGATTTTTGGTTTTTGTTGGTATCGCCTGCTGACCGAACAGCT
GACCGTTGAACAGGATATTGAAGAATTTACCTTCCTGCTGATTAATGGTGTTTGTCCGGGTACACAGCGT
TAAGGAAACACAGAAAAAAGCCCGCACCTGACAGTGCGGGCTTTTTTTTT
